Addgene plasmid #23805: pDONR223-MAP2K5
Depositing lab: William Hahn & David Root. Depositing organization: Dana-Farber Cancer Institute. Publication: COT drives resistance to RAF inhibition through MAP kinase pathway reactivation. Johannessen CM, Boehm JS, Kim SY, Thomas SR, Wardwell L, Johnson LA, Emery CM, Stransky N, Cogdill AP, Barretina J, Caponigro G, Hieronymus H, Murray RR, Salehi-Ashtiani K, Hill DE, Vidal M, Zhao JJ, Yang X, Alkan O, Kim S, Harris JL, Wilson CJ, Myer VE, Finan PM, Root DE, Roberts TM, Golub T, Flaherty KT, Dummer R, Weber BL, Sellers WR, Schlegel R, Wargo JA, Hahn WC, Garraway LA. Nature. 2010 Dec 16;468(7326):968-72. doi: 10.1038/nature09627 PubMed 21107320.
Backbone
  Vector backbone: pDONR223
  Backbone manufacturer: Invitrogen
  Backbone size w/o insert (bp): 5005
  Vector type: Gateway Donor vector
Growth in bacteria
  Bacterial resistance: Spectinomycin, 50 μg/mL
  Growth temperature: 37°C
  Growth strain: DH5alpha
  Copy number: High Copy
Gene/Insert
  Gene/Insert name: MAP2K5 (alt name: mitogen-activated protein kinase kinase 5)
  Species: H. sapiens (human)
  Insert size (bp): 1347
  Entrez Gene: MAP2K5 (a.k.a. HsT17454, MAPKK5, MEK5, PRKMK5)
  Cloning method: Gateway Cloning
  Sequencing primers: 5′ M13pUC-fwd; 3′ M13rev
Terms and licenses: Academic/Nonprofit Terms; Industry Terms: Not Available to Industry
Depositor comments: The ORF has no Stop codon. This design enables easy recombination into a destination vector to add an epitope tag of choice and Stop codon to the ORF. Do NOT use this plasmid directly for transfections. A set of 4 custom lentiviral vectors is available ( pLX301 (http://www.addgene.org/25895/) , pLX302 (http://www.addgene.org/25896/) , pLX303 (http://www.addgene.org/25897/) , pLX304 (http://www.addgene.org/25890/) ) to be used to express these ORFs in mammalian cells. These plasmids are not included in the kit and must be ordered separately.
How to cite: pDONR223-MAP2K5 was a gift from William Hahn & David Root (Addgene plasmid # 23805 ; http://n2t.net/addgene:23805 ; RRID:Addgene_23805)
