[The description below was written by a language model from this plasmid's Addgene catalogue record.]
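Description:
pDONR223-MAP2K5 is a Gateway entry clone built on the Invitrogen pDONR223 donor backbone (about 5 kb without insert) and carrying the human MAP2K5 open reading frame, an insert of roughly 1.35 kb. MAP2K5, also known as MEK5 or MAPKK5, encodes mitogen-activated protein kinase kinase 5, a dual-specificity kinase of the MAP kinase signalling cascade. The plasmid is maintained at high copy number in standard E. coli cloning strains and is selected with spectinomycin. The insert was introduced by Gateway recombination, so in the usual arrangement for such clones the ORF is flanked by recombination sites that allow transfer into a destination vector. No feature table is supplied, so the exact sites, the origin of replication and other backbone elements are not itemised. M13 forward and reverse primer sites on either side of the insert are used for sequence verification.

The ORF was deliberately cloned without a stop codon. This "open" configuration lets the coding sequence be recombined in frame into a destination vector that supplies a C-terminal epitope tag of choice together with the stop codon. The entry clone is a shuttle and storage vehicle rather than an expression construct: the record lists no promoter driving the insert, and the depositors state explicitly that it should not be transfected directly. They point to a companion set of custom lentiviral destination vectors (the pLX301–pLX304 series) for expressing the ORF in mammalian cells. The clone belongs to a kinase ORF collection associated with a study of resistance to RAF inhibition through reactivation of the MAP kinase pathway, which suggests use in gain-of-function expression screens and follow-up studies of individual kinases.
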