>Addgene plasmid #23805 | pDONR223-MAP2K5 | depositor partial sequence | sequence record 10843 | Author sequence
ATGCTGTGGCTAGCCCTTGGCCCCTTTCCTGCCATGGAGAACCAGGTGCTGGTAATTCGCATCAAGATCC
CAAATAGTGGCGCGGTGGACTGGACAGTGCACTCCGGGCCGCAGTTACTCTTCAGGGATGTGCTGGATGT
GATAGGCCAGGTTCTGCCTGAAGCAACAACTACAGCATTTGAATATGAAGATGAAGATGGTGATCGAATT
ACAGTGAGAAGTGATGAGGAAATGAAGGCAATGCTGTCATATTATTATTCCACAGTAATGGAACAGCAAG
TAAATGGACAGTTAATAGAGCCTCTGCAGATATTTCCAAGAGCCTGCAAGCCTCCTGGGGAACGGAACAT
ACATGGCCTGAAGGTGAATACTCGGGCCGGACCCTCTCAACACAGCAGCCCAGCAGTCTCAGATTCACTT
CCAAGCAATAGCTTAAAGAAGTCTTCTGCTGAACTGAAAAAAATACTAGCCAATGGCCAGATGAATGAAC
AAGACATACGATATCGGGACACTCTTGGTCATGGCAACGGAGGCACAGTCTACAAAGCATATCATGTCCC
GAGTGGGAAAATATTAGCTGTAAAGGTCATACTACTAGATATTACACTGGAACTTCAGAAGCAAATTATG
TCTGAATTGGAAATTCTTTATAAGTGCGATTCATCATATATCATTGGATTTTATGGAGCATTTTTTGTAG
AAAACAGGATTTCAATATGTACAGAATTCATGGATGGGGGATCTTTGGATGTATATAGGAAAATGCCAGA
ACATGTCCTTGGAAGAATTGCAGTAGCAGTTGTTAAAGGCCTTACTTATTTGTGGAGTTTAAAGATTTTA
CATAGAGACGTGAAGCCCTCCAATATGCTAGTAAACACAAGAGGACAGGTTAAGCTGTGTGATTTTGGAG
TTAGCACTCAGCTGGTGAATTCTATAGCCAAGACGTATGTTGGAACAAATGCTTATATGGCGCCTGAAAG
GATTTCAGGGGAGCAGTATGGAATTCATTCTGATGTCTGGAGCTTAGGAATCTCTTTTATGGAGCTTGCT
CTTGGGAGGTTTCCATATCCTCAGATTCAGAAAAACCAGGGATCTTTAATGCCTCTCCAGCTTCTGCAGT
GCATTGTTGATGAGGATTCGCCCGTCCTTCCAGTTGGAGAGTTCTCGGAGCCATTTGTACATTTCATCAC
TCAGTGTATGCGAAAACAGCCAAAAGAAAGGCCAGCACCTGAAGAATTGATGGGCCACCCGTTCATCGTG
CAGTTCAATGATGGAAATGCCGCCGTGGTGTCCATGTGGGTGTGCCGGGCGCTGGAGGAGAGGCGGAGCC
AGCAGGGGCCCCCGTGA
