>Addgene plasmid #23805 | pDONR223-MAP2K5 | addgene partial sequence | sequence record 29556 | 23805 with M13pUC-fwd
ATGATTTTATTTTGACTGATAGTGACCTGTTCGTTGCAACAAATTGATGAGCAATGCTTTTTTATAATGC
CAACTTTGTACAAAAAAGTTGGCATGCTGTGGCTAGCCCTTGGCCCCTTTCCTGCCATGGAGAACCAGGT
GCTGGTAATTCGCATCAAGATCCCAAATAGTGGCGCGGTGGACTGGACAGTGCACTCCGGGCCGCAGTTA
CTCTTCAGGGATGTGCTGGATGTGATAGGCCAGGTTCTGCCTGAAGCAACAACTACAGCATTTGAATATG
AAGATGAAGATGGTGATCGAATTACAGTGAGAAGTGATGAGGAAATGAAGGCAATGCTGTCATATTATTA
TTCCACAGTAATGGAACAGCAAGTAAATGGACAGTTAATAGAGCCTCTGCAGATATTTCCAAGAGCCTGC
AAGCCTCCTGGGGAACGGAACATACATGGCCTGAAGGTGAATACTCGGGCCGGACCCTCTCAACACAGCA
GCCCAGCAGTCTCAGATTCACTTCCAAGCAATAGCTTAAAGAAGTCTTCTGCTGAACTGAAAAAAATACT
AGCCAATGGCCAGATGAATGAACAAGACATACGATATCGGGACACTCTTGGTCATGGCAACGGA
